>Addgene plasmid #171954 | pACYCDuet_DL121_WTTS | depositor full sequence | sequence record 333463 | pACYCDuet_DL121_WTTS sequence 5633 bps
TCGACAAGCTTGCGGCCGCATAATGCTTAAGTCGAACAGAAAGTAATCGTATTGTACACGGCCGCATAAT
CGAAATTAATACGACTCACTATAGGGGAATTGTGAGCGGATAACAATTCCCCATCTTAGTATATTAGTTA
AGTATAAGAAGGAGATATACATATGGCAGATCTCATGAAACAGTACCTGGAGCTGATGCAAAAAGTTCTG
GATGAGGGTACCCAGAAAAACGACCGCACGGGTACCGGAACGCTGAGCATTTTTGGCCATCAGATGCGTT
TTAACCTGCAGGACGGATTCCCGCTGGTTACGACCAAACGCTGCCACCTGCGTAGCATTATTCATGAGCT
GCTGTGGTTTCTGCAAGGTGACACTAACATCGCGTATCTGCACGAAAACAATGTGACGATCTGGGATGAA
TGGGCCGATGAAAACGGCGATCTGGGCCCAGTGTATGGTAAACAGTGGCGCGCCTGGCCAACGCCAGATG
GCCGCCACATCGATCAGATCACGACCGTGCTGAATCAACTGAAAAACGACCCGGACAGCCGCCGCATTAT
TGTTTCCGCGTGGAATGTGGGTGAACTGGATAAAATGGCGCTGGCGCCGTGCCATGCATTCTTCCAGTTT
TACGTTGCGGACGGTAAGCTGAGCTGTCAACTTTATCAGCGCAGCTGCGATGTTTTCCTCGGCCTGCCGT
TCAATATCGCCAGCTACGCGTTACTGGTGCATATGATGGCGCAGCAGTGCGACCTGGAGGTGGGTGATTT
TGTCTGGACCGGCGGTGATACCCACCTGTACAGCAACCATATGGACCAAACGCATCTGCAATTGAGCCGT
GAGCCGCGTCCGCTGCCGAAACTGATTATTAAGCGCAAACCCGAGAGCATCTTTGACTATCGTTTCGAAG
ACTTCGAGATTGAAGGCTACGATCCGCACCCGGGTATCAAAGCGCCGGTGGCTATCTAACTCGAGTCTGG
TAAAGAAACCGCTGCTGCGAAATTTGAACGCCAGCACATGGACTCGTCTACTAGCGCAGCTTAATTAACC
TAGGCTGCTGCCACCGCTGAGCAATAACTAGCATAACCCCTTGGGGCCTCTAAACGGGTCTTGAGGGGTT
TTTTGCTGAAACCTCAGGCATTTGAGAAGCACACGGTCACACTGCTTCCGGTAGTCAATAAACCGGTAAA
CCAGCAATAGACATAAGCGGCTATTTAACGACCCTGCCCTGAACCGACGACCGGGTCGAATTTGCTTTCG
AATTTCTGCCATTCATCCGCTTATTATCACTTATTCAGGCGTAGCACCAGGCGTTTAAGGGCACCAATAA
CTGCCTTAAAAAAATTACGCCCCGCCCTGCCACTCATCGCAGTACTGTTGTAATTCATTAAGCATTCTGC
CGACATGGAAGCCATCACAGACGGCATGATGAACCTGAATCGCCAGCGGCATCAGCACCTTGTCGCCTTG
CGTATAATATTTGCCCATAGTGAAAACGGGGGCGAAGAAGTTGTCCATATTGGCCACGTTTAAATCAAAA
CTGGTGAAACTCACCCAGGGATTGGCTGAGACGAAAAACATATTCTCAATAAACCCTTTAGGGAAATAGG
CCAGGTTTTCACCGTAACACGCCACATCTTGCGAATATATGTGTAGAAACTGCCGGAAATCGTCGTGGTA
TTCACTCCAGAGCGATGAAAACGTTTCAGTTTGCTCATGGAAAACGGTGTAACAAGGGTGAACACTATCC
CATATCACCAGCTCACCGTCTTTCATTGCCATACGGAACTCCGGATGAGCATTCATCAGGCGGGCAAGAA
TGTGAATAAAGGCCGGATAAAACTTGTGCTTATTTTTCTTTACGGTCTTTAAAAAGGCCGTAATATCCAG
CTGAACGGTCTGGTTATAGGTACATTGAGCAACTGACTGAAATGCCTCAAAATGTTCTTTACGATGCCAT
TGGGATATATCAACGGTGGTATATCCAGTGATTTTTTTCTCCATTTTAGCTTCCTTAGCTCCTGAAAATC
TCGATAACTCAAAAAATACGCCCGGTAGTGATCTTATTTCATTATGGTGAAAGTTGGAACCTCTTACGTG
CCGATCAACGTCTCATTTTCGCCAAAAGTTGGCCCAGGGCTTCCCGGTATCAACAGGGACACCAGGATTT
ATTTATTCTGCGAAGTGATCTTCCGTCACAGGTATTTATTCGGCGCAAAGTGCGTCGGGTGATGCTGCCA
ACTTACTGATTTAGTGTATGATGGTGTTTTTGAGGTGCTCCAGTGGCTTCTGTTTCTATCAGCTGTCCCT
CCTGTTCAGCTACTGACGGGGTGGTGCGTAACGGCAAAAGCACCGCCGGACATCAGCGCTAGCGGAGTGT
ATACTGGCTTACTATGTTGGCACTGATGAGGGTGTCAGTGAAGTGCTTCATGTGGCAGGAGAAAAAAGGC
TGCACCGGTGCGTCAGCAGAATATGTGATACAGGATATATTCCGCTTCCTCGCTCACTGACTCGCTACGC
TCGGTCGTTCGACTGCGGCGAGCGGAAATGGCTTACGAACGGGGCGGAGATTTCCTGGAAGATGCCAGGA
AGATACTTAACAGGGAAGTGAGAGGGCCGCGGCAAAGCCGTTTTTCCATAGGCTCCGCCCCCCTGACAAG
CATCACGAAATCTGACGCTCAAATCAGTGGTGGCGAAACCCGACAGGACTATAAAGATACCAGGCGTTTC
CCCTGGCGGCTCCCTCGTGCGCTCTCCTGTTCCTGCCTTTCGGTTTACCGGTGTCATTCCGCTGTTATGG
CCGCGTTTGTCTCATTCCACGCCTGACACTCAGTTCCGGGTAGGCAGTTCGCTCCAAGCTGGACTGTATG
CACGAACCCCCCGTTCAGTCCGACCGCTGCGCCTTATCCGGTAACTATCGTCTTGAGTCCAACCCGGAAA
GACATGCAAAAGCACCACTGGCAGCAGCCACTGGTAATTGATTTAGAGGAGTTAGTCTTGAAGTCATGCG
CCGGTTAAGGCTAAACTGAAAGGACAAGTTTTGGTGACTGCGCTCCTCCAAGCCAGTTACCTCGGTTCAA
AGAGTTGGTAGCTCAGAGAACCTTCGAAAAACCGCCCTGCAAGGCGGTTTTTTCGTTTTCAGAGCAAGAG
ATTACGCGCAGACCAAAACGATCTCAAGAAGATCATCTTATTAATCAGATAAAATATTTCTAGATTTCAG
TGCAATTTATCTCTTCAAATGTAGCACCTGAAGTCAGCCCCATACGATATAAGTTGTAATTCTCATGTTA
GTCATGCCCCGCGCCCACCGGAAGGAGCTGACTGGGTTGAAGGCTCTCAAGGGCATCGGTCGAGATCCCG
GTGCCTAATGAGTGAGCTAACTTACATTAATTGCGTTGCGCTCACTGCCCGCTTTCCAGTCGGGAAACCT
GTCGTGCCAGCTGCATTAATGAATCGGCCAACGCGCGGGGAGAGGCGGTTTGCGTATTGGGCGCCAGGGT
GGTTTTTCTTTTCACCAGTGAGACGGGCAACAGCTGATTGCCCTTCACCGCCTGGCCCTGAGAGAGTTGC
AGCAAGCGGTCCACGCTGGTTTGCCCCAGCAGGCGAAAATCCTGTTTGATGGTGGTTAACGGCGGGATAT
AACATGAGCTGTCTTCGGTATCGTCGTATCCCACTACCGAGATGTCCGCACCAACGCGCAGCCCGGACTC
GGTAATGGCGCGCATTGCGCCCAGCGCCATCTGATCGTTGGCAACCAGCATCGCAGTGGGAACGATGCCC
TCATTCAGCATTTGCATGGTTTGTTGAAAACCGGACATGGCACTCCAGTCGCCTTCCCGTTCCGCTATCG
GCTGAATTTGATTGCGAGTGAGATATTTATGCCAGCCAGCCAGACGCAGACGCGCCGAGACAGAACTTAA
TGGGCCCGCTAACAGCGCGATTTGCTGGTGACCCAATGCGACCAGATGCTCCACGCCCAGTCGCGTACCG
TCTTCATGGGAGAAAATAATACTGTTGATGGGTGTCTGGTCAGAGACATCAAGAAATAACGCCGGAACAT
TAGTGCAGGCAGCTTCCACAGCAATGGCATCCTGGTCATCCAGCGGATAGTTAATGATCAGCCCACTGAC
GCGTTGCGCGAGAAGATTGTGCACCGCCGCTTTACAGGCTTCGACGCCGCTTCGTTCTACCATCGACACC
ACCACGCTGGCACCCAGTTGATCGGCGCGAGATTTAATCGCCGCGACAATTTGCGACGGCGCGTGCAGGG
CCAGACTGGAGGTGGCAACGCCAATCAGCAACGACTGTTTGCCCGCCAGTTGTTGTGCCACGCGGTTGGG
AATGTAATTCAGCTCCGCCATCGCCGCTTCCACTTTTTCCCGCGTTTTCGCAGAAACGTGGCTGGCCTGG
TTCACCACGCGGGAAACGGTCTGATAAGAGACACCGGCATACTCTGCGACATCGTATAACGTTACTGGTT
TCACATTCACCACCCTGAATTGACTCTCTTCCGGGCGCTATCATGCCATACCGCGAAAGGTTTTGCGCCA
TTCGATGGTGTCCGGGATCTCGACGCTCTCCCTTATGCGACTCCTGCATTAGGAAATTAATACGACTCAC
TATAGGGGAATTGTGAGCGGATAACAATTCCCCTGTAGAAATAATTTTGTTTAACTTTAATAAGGAGATA
TACCATGGGCAGCAGCCATCACCATCATCACCACAGCCAGGATCCGATGATCAGTCTGATTGCGGCGTTA
GCGGTAGATCGCGTTATCGGCATGGAAAACGCCATGCCGTGGAACCTGCCTGCCGATCTCGCCTGGTTTA
AACGCAACACCTTAAATAAACCCGTGATTATGGGCCGCCATACCTGGGAATCGATCGGTCGTCCGTTGCC
AGGACGCAAAAATATTATCCTGAGCTCACAACCGGGTACGGACGATCGCGTAACGTGGGTGAAGTCGGTG
GATGAAGCAATTGCGGCGTGTGGTGACGTACCAGAAATCATGGTGATTGGCGGCGGCCGCGTTTATGAAC
AGTTCTTGCCAAAAGCGCAAAAGCTTTATCTGACGCATATCGACGCAGAAGTGGAACTGGCCACCACTCT
AGAGCGCATCGAGAAGAACTTCGTGATCACCGACCCCCGCCTGCCCGACAACCCCATCATCTTCGCCTCC
GACTCCTTCCTGCAGCTGACCGAGTACTCCCGCGAGGAGATCCTGGGCCGCAACTGCCGCTTCCTGCAGG
GCCCCGAGACCGACCGCGCCACCGTGCGCAAGATCCGCGACGCCATCGACAACCAGACCGAGGTGACCGT
GCAGCTGATCAACTACACCAAGTCCGGCAAGAAGTTCTGGAACCTGTTCCACCTGCAGCCCATGCGCGAC
CAGAAGGGCGACGTGCAGTACTTCATCGGCGTGCAGCTGGACGGCACCGAGCACGTGCGCGACGCCGCCG
AGCGCGAGGGCGTGATGCTGATCAAGAAGACCGCCGAGAACATCGACGGCGACACCCATTTCCCGGATTA
CGAGCCGGATGACTGGGAATCGGTATTCAGCGAATTCCACGATGCTGATGCGCAGAACTCTCACAGCTAT
TGCTTTGAGATTCTGGAGCGGCGGTAACATCCG
Features (pLannotate 1.2.2; 22 found; start..end, strand, type, name):
     77..95      +  promoter       T7 promoter: promoter for bacteriophage T7 RNA polymerase
     96..120     +  protein_bind   lac operator: The lac repressor binds to the lac operator to inhibit transcription in E. coli. This inhibition can be relieved by adding lactose or isopropyl-β-D-thiogalactopyranoside (IPTG). lac repressor encoded by lacI
    175..966     +  CDS            thyA: TYSY_ECO57 - Experimental evidence at protein level: Swiss-Prot protein existence level 1. Catalyzes the reductive methylation of 2'-deoxyuridine-5'- monophosphate (dUMP) to 2'-deoxythymidine-5'-monophosphate (dTMP) while utilizing 5,10-methylenetetrahydrofolate (mTHF) as the methyl donor and reductant in the reaction, yielding dihydrofolate (DHF) as a by- product. This enzymatic reaction provides an intracellular de novo source of dTMP, an essential precursor for DNA biosynthesis. From Escherichia coli O157:H7.
    982..1023    +  CDS            S-Tag (fragment): affinity and epitope tag derived from pancreatic ribonuclease A
   1053..1070    +  CDS            SET1 (fragment): solubility-enhancement tag derived from T7 phage gene 10B
   1078..1125    +  terminator     T7 terminator: transcription terminator for bacteriophage T7 RNA polymerase
   1348..2004    -  CDS            cat: CAT_ECOLX - Experimental evidence at protein level: Swiss-Prot protein existence level 1. This enzyme is an effector of chloramphenicol resistance in bacteria. From Escherichia coli. This protein is used as a marker in many commonly used cloning vectors, such as pACYC184.
   2005..2107    -  promoter       cat promoter: promoter of the E. coli cat gene encoding chloramphenicol acetyltransferase
   2228..2371    +  mobile_element IS1 (fragment): prokaryotic transposable element IS1
   2490..2545    -  rep_origin     RSF ori (fragment): Plasmids containing the RSF 1030 origin of replication can be propagated in E. coli cells that contain additional plasmids with compatible origins.
   2633..3177    -  rep_origin     p15A ori: Plasmids containing the medium-copy-number p15A origin of replication can be propagated in E. coli cells that contain a second plasmid with the ColE1 origin.
   3289..3353    -  CDS            TcR (fragment): tetracycline efflux protein; tet; confers resistance to tetracycline
   3368..3389    -  protein_bind   CAP binding site: CAP binding activates transcription in the presence of cAMP. E. coli catabolite activator protein
   3402..4484    -  CDS            lacI: lac repressor; lacI; The lac repressor binds to the lac operator to inhibit transcription in E. coli. This inhibition can be relieved by adding lactose or isopropyl-β-D-thiogalactopyranoside (IPTG).
   4485..4562    -  promoter       lacI promoter: lacI
   4570..4605    -  CDS            TcR (fragment): tetracycline efflux protein; tet; confers resistance to tetracycline
   4608..4626    +  promoter       T7 promoter: promoter for bacteriophage T7 RNA polymerase
   4627..4651    +  protein_bind   lac operator: The lac repressor binds to the lac operator to inhibit transcription in E. coli. This inhibition can be relieved by adding lactose or isopropyl-β-D-thiogalactopyranoside (IPTG). lac repressor encoded by lacI
   4666..4688    +  RBS            RBS: efficient ribosome binding site from bacteriophage T7 gene 10 (Olins and Rangwala, 1989)
   4737..5096    +  CDS            ecDHFR (fragment): E. coli dihydrofolate reductase; folA
   5118..5435    +  CDS            miniSOG: miniSOG is a basic (constitutively fluorescent) cyan fluorescent protein published in 2011, derived from Arabidopsis thaliana. It requires the cofactor flavin for fluorescence.
   5508..5627    +  CDS            ecDHFR (fragment): E. coli dihydrofolate reductase; folA
