>Addgene plasmid #171954 | pACYCDuet_DL121_WTTS | addgene full sequence | sequence record 339081 | Addgene NGS Result
TCGACAAGCTTGCGGCCGCATAATGCTTAAGTCGAACAGAAAGTAATCGTATTGTACACGGCCGCATAAT
CGAAATTAATACGACTCACTATAGGGGAATTGTGAGCGGATAACAATTCCCCATCTTAGTATATTAGTTA
AGTATAAGAAGGAGATATACATATGGCAGATCTCATGAAACAGTACCTGGAGCTGATGCAAAAAGTTCTG
GATGAGGGTACCCAGAAAAACGACCGCACGGGTACCGGAACGCTGAGCATTTTTGGCCATCAGATGCGTT
TTAACCTGCAGGACGGATTCCCGCTGGTTACGACCAAACGCTGCCACCTGCGTAGCATTATTCATGAGCT
GCTGTGGTTTCTGCAAGGTGACACTAACATCGCGTATCTGCACGAAAACAATGTGACGATCTGGGATGAA
TGGGCCGATGAAAACGGCGATCTGGGCCCAGTGTATGGTAAACAGTGGCGCGCCTGGCCAACGCCAGATG
GCCGCCACATCGATCAGATCACGACCGTGCTGAATCAACTGAAAAACGACCCGGACAGCCGCCGCATTAT
TGTTTCCGCGTGGAATGTGGGTGAACTGGATAAAATGGCGCTGGCGCCGTGCCATGCATTCTTCCAGTTT
TACGTTGCGGACGGTAAGCTGAGCTGTCAACTTTATCAGCGCAGCTGCGATGTTTTCCTCGGCCTGCCGT
TCAATATCGCCAGCTACGCGTTACTGGTGCATATGATGGCGCAGCAGTGCGACCTGGAGGTGGGTGATTT
TGTCTGGACCGGCGGTGATACCCACCTGTACAGCAACCATATGGACCAAACGCATCTGCAATTGAGCCGT
GAGCCGCGTCCGCTGCCGAAACTGATTATTAAGCGCAAACCCGAGAGCATCTTTGACTATCGTTTCGAAG
ACTTCGAGATTGAAGGCTACGATCCGCACCCGGGTATCAAAGCGCCGGTGGCTATCTAACTCGAGTCTGG
TAAAGAAACCGCTGCTGCGAAATTTGAACGCCAGCACATGGACTCGTCTACTAGCGCAGCTTAATTAACC
TAGGCTGCTGCCACCGCTGAGCAATAACTAGCATAACCCCTTGGGGCCTCTAAACGGGTCTTGAGGGGTT
TTTTGCTGAAACCTCAGGCATTTGAGAAGCACACGGTCACACTGCTTCCGGTAGTCAATAAACCGGTAAA
CCAGCAATAGACATAAGCGGCTATTTAACGACCCTGCCCTGAACCGACGACCGGGTCGAATTTGCTTTCG
AATTTCTGCCATTCATCCGCTTATTATCACTTATTCAGGCGTAGCAACCAGGCGTTTAAGGGCACCAATA
ACTGCCTTAAAAAAATTACGCCCCGCCCTGCCACTCATCGCAGTACTGTTGTAATTCATTAAGCATTCTG
CCGACATGGAAGCCATCACAAACGGCATGATGAACCTGAATCGCCAGCGGCATCAGCACCTTGTCGCCTT
GCGTATAATATTTGCCCATAGTGAAAACGGGGGCGAAGAAGTTGTCCATATTGGCCACGTTTAAATCAAA
ACTGGTGAAACTCACCCAGGGATTGGCTGAGACGAAAAACATATTCTCAATAAACCCTTTAGGGAAATAG
GCCAGGTTTTCACCGTAACACGCCACATCTTGCGAATATATGTGTAGAAACTGCCGGAAATCGTCGTGGT
ATTCACTCCAGAGCGATGAAAACGTTTCAGTTTGCTCATGGAAAACGGTGTAACAAGGGTGAACACTATC
CCATATCACCAGCTCACCGTCTTTCATTGCCATACGGAACTCCGGATGAGCATTCATCAGGCGGGCAAGA
ATGTGAATAAAGGCCGGATAAAACTTGTGCTTATTTTTCTTTACGGTCTTTAAAAAGGCCGTAATATCCA
GCTGAACGGTCTGGTTATAGGTACATTGAGCAACTGACTGAAATGCCTCAAAATGTTCTTTACGATGCCA
TTGGGATATATCAACGGTGGTATATCCAGTGATTTTTTTCTCCATTTTAGCTTCCTTAGCTCCTGAAAAT
CTCGATAACTCAAAAAATACGCCCGGTAGTGATCTTATTTCATTATGGTGAAAGTTGGAACCTCTTACGT
GCCGATCAACGTCTCATTTTCGCCAAAAGTTGGCCCAGGGCTTCCCGGTATCAACAGGGACACCAGGATT
TATTTATTCTGCGAAGTGATCTTCCGTCACAGGTATTTATTCGGCGCAAAGTGCGTCGGGTGATGCTGCC
AACTTACTGATTTAGTGTATGATGGTGTTTTTGAGGTGCTCCAGTGGCTTCTGTTTCTATCAGCTGTCCC
TCCTGTTCAGCTACTGACGGGGTGGTGCGTAACGGCAAAAGCACCGCCGGACATCAGCGCTAGCGGAGTG
TATACTGGCTTACTATGTTGGCACTGATGAGGGTGTCAGTGAAGTGCTTCATGTGGCAGGAGAAAAAAGG
CTGCACCGGTGCGTCAGCAGAATATGTGATACAGGATATATTCCGCTTCCTCGCTCACTGACTCGCTACG
CTCGGTCGTTCGACTGCGGCGAGCGGAAATGGCTTACGAACGGGGCGGAGATTTCCTGGAAGATGCCAGG
AAGATACTTAACAGGGAAGTGAGAGGGCCGCGGCAAAGCCGTTTTTCCATAGGCTCCGCCCCCCTGACAA
GCATCACGAAATCTGACGCTCAAATCAGTGGTGGCGAAACCCGACAGGACTATAAAGATACCAGGCGTTT
CCCCCTGGCGGCTCCCTCGTGCGCTCTCCTGTTCCTGCCTTTCGGTTTACCGGTGTCATTCCGCTGTTAT
GGCCGCGTTTGTCTCATTCCACGCCTGACACTCAGTTCCGGGTAGGCAGTTCGCTCCAAGCTGGACTGTA
TGCACGAACCCCCCGTTCAGTCCGACCGCTGCGCCTTATCCGGTAACTATCGTCTTGAGTCCAACCCGGA
AAGACATGCAAAAGCACCACTGGCAGCAGCCACTGGTAATTGATTTAGAGGAGTTAGTCTTGAAGTCATG
CGCCGGTTAAGGCTAAACTGAAAGGACAAGTTTTGGTGACTGCGCTCCTCCAAGCCAGTTACCTCGGTTC
AAAGAGTTGGTAGCTCAGAGAACCTTCGAAAAACCGCCCTGCAAGGCGGTTTTTTCGTTTTCAGAGCAAG
AGATTACGCGCAGACCAAAACGATCTCAAGAAGATCATCTTATTAATCAGATAAAATATTTCTAGATTTC
AGTGCAATTTATCTCTTCAAATGTAGCACCTGAAGTCAGCCCCATACGATATAAGTTGTAATTCTCATGT
TAGTCATGCCCCGCGCCCACCGGAAGGAGCTGACTGGGTTGAAGGCTCTCAAGGGCATCGGTCGAGATCC
CGGTGCCTAATGAGTGAGCTAACTTACATTAATTGCGTTGCGCTCACTGCCCGCTTTCCAGTCGGGAAAC
CTGTCGTGCCAGCTGCATTAATGAATCGGCCAACGCGCGGGGAGAGGCGGTTTGCGTATTGGGCGCCAGG
GTGGTTTTTCTTTTCACCAGTGAGACGGGCAACAGCTGATTGCCCTTCACCGCCTGGCCCTGAGAGAGTT
GCAGCAAGCGGTCCACGCTGGTTTGCCCCAGCAGGCGAAAATCCTGTTTGATGGTGGTTAACGGCGGGAT
ATAACATGAGCTGTCTTCGGTATCGTCGTATCCCACTACCGAGATGTCCGCACCAACGCGCAGCCCGGAC
TCGGTAATGGCGCGCATTGCGCCCAGCGCCATCTGATCGTTGGCAACCAGCATCGCAGTGGGAACGATGC
CCTCATTCAGCATTTGCATGGTTTGTTGAAAACCGGACATGGCACTCCAGTCGCCTTCCCGTTCCGCTAT
CGGCTGAATTTGATTGCGAGTGAGATATTTATGCCAGCCAGCCAGACGCAGACGCGCCGAGACAGAACTT
AATGGGCCCGCTAACAGCGCGATTTGCTGGTGACCCAATGCGACCAGATGCTCCACGCCCAGTCGCGTAC
CGTCTTCATGGGAGAAAATAATACTGTTGATGGGTGTCTGGTCAGAGACATCAAGAAATAACGCCGGAAC
ATTAGTGCAGGCAGCTTCCACAGCAATGGCATCCTGGTCATCCAGCGGATAGTTAATGATCAGCCCACTG
ACGCGTTGCGCGAGAAGATTGTGCACCGCCGCTTTACAGGCTTCGACGCCGCTTCGTTCTACCATCGACA
CCACCACGCTGGCACCCAGTTGATCGGCGCGAGATTTAATCGCCGCGACAATTTGCGACGGCGCGTGCAG
GGCCAGACTGGAGGTGGCAACGCCAATCAGCAACGACTGTTTGCCCGCCAGTTGTTGTGCCACGCGGTTG
GGAATGTAATTCAGCTCCGCCATCGCCGCTTCCACTTTTTCCCGCGTTTTCGCAGAAACGTGGCTGGCCT
GGTTCACCACGCGGGAAACGGTCTGATAAGAGACACCGGCATACTCTGCGACATCGTATAACGTTACTGG
TTTCACATTCACCACCCTGAATTGACTCTCTTCCGGGCGCTATCATGCCATACCGCGAAAGGTTTTGCGC
CATTCGATGGTGTCCGGGATCTCGACGCTCTCCCTTATGCGACTCCTGCATTAGGAAATTAATACGACTC
ACTATAGGGGAATTGTGAGCGGATAACAATTCCCCTGTAGAAATAATTTTGTTTAACTTTAATAAGGAGA
TATACCATGGGCAGCAGCCATCACCATCATCACCACAGCCAGGATCCGATGATCAGTCTGATTGCGGCGT
TAGCGGTAGATCGCGTTATCGGCATGGAAAACGCCATGCCGTGGAACCTGCCTGCCGATCTCGCCTGGTT
TAAACGCAACACCTTAAATAAACCCGTGATTATGGGCCGCCATACCTGGGAATCGATCGGTCGTCCGTTG
CCAGGACGCAAAAATATTATCCTGAGCTCACAACCGGGTACGGACGATCGCGTAACGTGGGTGAAGTCGG
TGGATGAAGCAATTGCGGCGTGTGGTGACGTACCAGAAATCATGGTGATTGGCGGCGGCCGCGTTTATGA
ACAGTTCTTGCCAAAAGCGCAAAAGCTTTATCTGACGCATATCGACGCAGAAGTGGAACTGGCCACCACT
CTAGAGCGCATCGAGAAGAACTTCGTGATCACCGACCCCCGCCTGCCCGACAACCCCATCATCTTCGCCT
CCGACTCCTTCCTGCAGCTGACCGAGTACTCCCGCGAGGAGATCCTGGGCCGCAACTGCCGCTTCCTGCA
GGGCCCCGAGACCGACCGCGCCACCGTGCGCAAGATCCGCGACGCCATCGACAACCAGACCGAGGTGACC
GTGCAGCTGATCAACTACACCAAGTCCGGCAAGAAGTTCTGGAACCTGTTCCACCTGCAGCCCATGCGCG
ACCAGAAGGGCGACGTGCAGTACTTCATCGGCGTGCAGCTGGACGGCACCGAGCACGTGCGCGACGCCGC
CGAGCGCGAGGGCGTGATGCTGATCAAGAAGACCGCCGAGAACATCGACGGCGACACCCATTTCCCGGAT
TACGAGCCGGATGACTGGGAATCGGTATTCAGCGAATTCCACGATGCTGATGCGCAGAACTCTCACAGCT
ATTGCTTTGAGATTCTGGAGCGGCGGTAACATCCG
Features (pLannotate 1.2.2; 22 found; start..end, strand, type, name):
     77..95      +  promoter       T7 promoter: promoter for bacteriophage T7 RNA polymerase
     96..120     +  protein_bind   lac operator: The lac repressor binds to the lac operator to inhibit transcription in E. coli. This inhibition can be relieved by adding lactose or isopropyl-β-D-thiogalactopyranoside (IPTG). lac repressor encoded by lacI
    175..966     +  CDS            thyA: TYSY_ECO57 - Experimental evidence at protein level: Swiss-Prot protein existence level 1. Catalyzes the reductive methylation of 2'-deoxyuridine-5'- monophosphate (dUMP) to 2'-deoxythymidine-5'-monophosphate (dTMP) while utilizing 5,10-methylenetetrahydrofolate (mTHF) as the methyl donor and reductant in the reaction, yielding dihydrofolate (DHF) as a by- product. This enzymatic reaction provides an intracellular de novo source of dTMP, an essential precursor for DNA biosynthesis. From Escherichia coli O157:H7.
    982..1023    +  CDS            S-Tag (fragment): affinity and epitope tag derived from pancreatic ribonuclease A
   1053..1070    +  CDS            SET1 (fragment): solubility-enhancement tag derived from T7 phage gene 10B
   1078..1125    +  terminator     T7 terminator: transcription terminator for bacteriophage T7 RNA polymerase
   1349..2005    -  CDS            cat: CAT_ECOLX - Experimental evidence at protein level: Swiss-Prot protein existence level 1. This enzyme is an effector of chloramphenicol resistance in bacteria. From Escherichia coli. This protein is used as a marker in many commonly used cloning vectors, such as pACYC184.
   2006..2108    -  promoter       cat promoter: promoter of the E. coli cat gene encoding chloramphenicol acetyltransferase
   2229..2372    +  mobile_element IS1 (fragment): prokaryotic transposable element IS1
   2491..2546    -  rep_origin     RSF ori (fragment): Plasmids containing the RSF 1030 origin of replication can be propagated in E. coli cells that contain additional plasmids with compatible origins.
   2634..3179    -  rep_origin     p15A ori: Plasmids containing the medium-copy-number p15A origin of replication can be propagated in E. coli cells that contain a second plasmid with the ColE1 origin.
   3291..3355    -  CDS            TcR (fragment): tetracycline efflux protein; tet; confers resistance to tetracycline
   3370..3391    -  protein_bind   CAP binding site: CAP binding activates transcription in the presence of cAMP. E. coli catabolite activator protein
   3404..4486    -  CDS            lacI: lac repressor; lacI; The lac repressor binds to the lac operator to inhibit transcription in E. coli. This inhibition can be relieved by adding lactose or isopropyl-β-D-thiogalactopyranoside (IPTG).
   4487..4564    -  promoter       lacI promoter: lacI
   4572..4607    -  CDS            TcR (fragment): tetracycline efflux protein; tet; confers resistance to tetracycline
   4610..4628    +  promoter       T7 promoter: promoter for bacteriophage T7 RNA polymerase
   4629..4653    +  protein_bind   lac operator: The lac repressor binds to the lac operator to inhibit transcription in E. coli. This inhibition can be relieved by adding lactose or isopropyl-β-D-thiogalactopyranoside (IPTG). lac repressor encoded by lacI
   4668..4690    +  RBS            RBS: efficient ribosome binding site from bacteriophage T7 gene 10 (Olins and Rangwala, 1989)
   4739..5098    +  CDS            ecDHFR (fragment): E. coli dihydrofolate reductase; folA
   5120..5437    +  CDS            miniSOG: miniSOG is a basic (constitutively fluorescent) cyan fluorescent protein published in 2011, derived from Arabidopsis thaliana. It requires the cofactor flavin for fluorescence.
   5510..5629    +  CDS            ecDHFR (fragment): E. coli dihydrofolate reductase; folA
