[The description below was written by a language model from this plasmid's Addgene catalogue record and pLannotate feature annotations shown in this document.]
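Description:
pACYCDuet_DL121_WTTS is a bacterial co-expression plasmid built on pACYCDuet-1, about 5.6 kb in total. It replicates from the p15A origin, which the record lists as low copy and which is compatible with ColE1-type plasmids in the same cell. Selection is by chloramphenicol through the cat gene and its own promoter. The backbone also carries lacI under its native promoter. This supplies the repressor for the lac operators placed directly downstream of each of the two T7 promoters, so both cassettes depend on T7 RNA polymerase and respond to IPTG.

The first cassette has a T7 promoter, a lac operator and a T7 gene 10 ribosome binding site. It encodes DL121, a chimera in which the LOV2 light-sensing domain of Avena sativa phototropin (asLOV2) is inserted into E. coli dihydrofolate reductase at position 121. The record states that it carries an N-terminal 8-His tag. The automated annotation shows this layout as two ecDHFR fragments flanking a segment labelled miniSOG. That label most likely reflects homology between LOV2-type flavin-binding domains rather than an actual miniSOG reporter, and the His tag is not annotated separately. The second cassette expresses wild-type E. coli thymidylate synthase (thyA), followed by remnants of the vector's S-tag region and the T7 terminator.

DHFR regenerates tetrahydrofolate from the dihydrofolate that thymidylate synthase produces. Supplying both enzymes from one plasmid therefore lets cell growth report on the activity of the chimera. This fits the stated purpose of a selection vector for the DHFR–LOV2 fusion, associated with work on how surface sites tune allosteric regulation. The depositor and sequencing-derived records differ by only two nucleotides and give the same feature map.
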