Addgene plasmid #171954: pACYCDuet_DL121_WTTS
Purpose: Selection vector for chimeric fusion of ecDHFR and asLOV2.
Depositing lab: Kimberly Reynolds. Depositing organization: University of Texas Southwestern Medical Center. Publication: Structurally distributed surface sites tune allosteric regulation. McCormick JW, Russo MA, Thompson S, Blevins A, Reynolds KA. Elife. 2021 Jun 16;10. pii: 68346. doi: 10.7554/eLife.68346. PubMed 34132193.
Backbone
  Vector backbone: pACYCDuet-1
  Backbone size w/o insert (bp): 3907
  Total vector size (bp): 5633
  Vector type: Bacterial Expression
Growth in bacteria
  Bacterial resistance: Chloramphenicol, 25 μg/mL
  Growth temperature: 37°C
  Growth strain: DH5alpha
  Copy number: Low Copy
Gene/Insert 1
  Gene/Insert name: Fusion of ecDHFR and asLOV2 at position 121 of DHFR (alt name: DL121)
  Species: Escherichia coli
  Insert size (bp): 920
  Promoter: T7
  Tag / fusion protein: 8-His tag (N terminal on insert)
  Cloning method: Gateway Cloning
  Sequencing primers: 5′ T7; 3′ T7-term
Gene/Insert 2
  Gene/Insert name: Thymidylate Synthase (alt names: TYMS; Thymidylate Synthetase)
  Species: E. coli
  Insert size (bp): 806
  Promoter: T7
  Cloning method: Gateway Cloning
  Sequencing primers: 5′ T7; 3′ T7-term
Resource information
  A portion of this plasmid was derived from a plasmid made by: Kimberly Reynolds
Terms and licenses: Academic/Nonprofit Terms; Industry Terms: Not Available to Industry
Depositor comments: Introduced in Reynolds et al. Cell 2011, PMID: 22196731.
How to cite: pACYCDuet_DL121_WTTS was a gift from Kimberly Reynolds (Addgene plasmid # 171954 ; http://n2t.net/addgene:171954 ; RRID:Addgene_171954)
